>Addgene plasmid #173097 | PARP9-c020 | addgene full sequence | sequence record 347989 | Addgene NGS Result
ATGCACCATCATCATCATCATGTGAGCAAGGGCGAGGAGCTGTTCACCGGGGTGGTGCCCATCCTGGTCG
AGCTGGACGGCGACGTAAACGGCCACAGGTTCAGCGTGTCCGGCGAGGGCGAGGGCGATGCCACCTACGG
CAAGCTGACCCTGAAGTTCATCTGCACCACCGGCAAGCTGCCCGTGCCCTGGCCCACCCTCGTGACCACC
CTGACCTGGGGCGTGCAGTGCTTCGCCCGCTACCCCGACCACATGAAGCAGCACGACTTCTTCAAGTCCG
CCATGCCCGAAGGCTACGTCCAGGAGCGTACCATCTTCTTCAAGGACGACGGCAACTACAAGACCCGCGC
CGAGGTGAAGTTCGAGGGCGACACCCTGGTGAACCGCATCGAGCTGAAGGGCATCGACTTCAAGGAGGAC
GGCAACATCCTGGGGCACAAGCTGGAGTACAACGCCATCAGCGACAACGTCTATATCACCGCCGACAAGC
AGAAGAACGGCATCAAGGCCCACTTCAAGATCCGCCACAACATCGAGGACGGCAGCGTGCAGCTCGCCGA
CCACTACCAGCAGAACACCCCCATCGGCGACGGCCCCGTGCTGCTGCCCGACAACCACTACCTGAGCACC
CAGTCCAAGCTGAGCAAAGACCCCAACGAGAAGCGCGATCACATGGTCCTGCTGGAGTTCGTGACCGCCG
CCGGGATCACTCTCGGCATGGACGAGCTGTACAAGTCTTCTGGTGTAGATCTGGGTACCGAGAACTTGTA
CTTCCAA
[558 nt withheld, positions 778-1335]
TGAGACGGTCTCCAGTAAAGGTGGATACGGATCCGAATTCGAGCTCCGTCGACAAGCTTGCGGCCGCACT
CGAGCACCACCACCACCACCACTGAGATCCGGCTGCTAACAAAGCCCGAAAGGAAGCTGAGTTGGCTGCT
GCCACCGCTGAGCAATAACTAGCATAACCCCTTGGGGCCTCTAAACGGGTCTTGAGGGGTTTTTTGCTGA
AAGGAGGAACTATATCCGGATTGGCGAATGGG
[124 nt withheld, positions 1578-1701]
C
[91 nt withheld, positions 1703-1793]
A
[49 nt withheld, positions 1795-1843]
CCTTTGACGTTGGAGTCCACGTTCTTT
[37 nt withheld, positions 1871-1907]
ACCCTATCTCGGTCTATTCTTTTGATTTATAAGGGATTTTGCCGATTTCGGCCTATTGGTTAAAAAATGA
GCTGATTTAACAAAAATTTAACGCGAATTTTAACAAAATATTAACGCTTACAATTTAGGTGGCACTTTTC
GGGGAAATGTGCGCGGAACCCCTATTTGTTTATTTTTCTAAATACATTCAAATATGTATCCGCTCATGAA
TTAATTCTTAGAAAAACTCATCGAGCATCAAATGAAACTGCAATTTATTCATATCAGGATTATCAATACC
ATATTTTTGAAAAAGCCGTTTCTGTAATGAAGGAGAAAACTCACCGAGGCAGTTCCATAGGATGGCAAGA
TCCTGGTATCGGTCTGCGATTCCGACTCGTCCAACATCAATACAACCTATTAATTTCCCCTCGTCAAAAA
TAAGGTTATCAAGTGAGAAATCACCATGAGTGACGACTGAATCCGGTGAGAATGGCAAAAGTTTATGCAT
TTCTTTCCAGACTTGTTCAACAGGCCAGCCATTACGCTCGTCATCAAAATCACTCGCATCAACCAAACCG
TTATTCATTCGTGATTGCGCCTGAGCGAGACGAAATACGCGATCGCTGTTAAAAGGACAATTACAAACAG
GAATCGAATGCAACCGGCGCAGGAACACTGCCAGCGCATCAACAATATTTTCACCTGAATCAGGATATTC
TTCTAATACCTGGAATGCTGTTTTCCCGGGGATCGCAGTGGTGAGTAACCATGCATCATCAGGAGTACGG
ATAAAATGCTTGATGGTCGGAAGAGGCATAAATTCCGTCAGCCAGTTTAGTCTGACCATCTCATCTGTAA
CATCATTGGCAACGCTACCTTTGCCATGTTTCAGAAACAACTCTGGCGCATCGGGCTTCCCATACAATCG
ATAGATTGTCGCACCTGATTGCCCGACATTATCGCGAGCCCATTTATACCCATATAAATCAGCATCCATG
TTGGAATTTAATCGCGGCCTAGAGCAAGACGTTTCCCGTTGAATATGGCTCATAACACCCCTTGTATTAC
TGTTTATGTAAGCAGACAGTTTTATTGTTCATGACCAAAATCCCTTAACGTGAGTTTTCGTTCCACTGAG
CGTCAGACCCCGTAGAAAAGATCAAAGGATCTTCTTGAGATCCTTTTTTTCTGCGCGTAATCTGCTGCTT
GCAAACAAAAAAACCACCGCTACCAGCGGTGGTTTGTTTGCCGGATCAAGAGCTACCAACTCTTTTTCCG
AAGGTAACTGGCTTCAGCAGAGCGCAGATACCAAATACTGTCCTTCTAGTGTAGCCGTAGTTAGGCCACC
ACTTCAAGAACTCTGTAGCACCGCCTACATACCTCGCTCTGCTAATCCTGTTACCAGTGGCTGCTGCCAG
TGGCGATAAGTCGTGTCTTACCGGGTTGGACTCAAGACGATAGTTACCGGATAAGGCGCAGCGGTCGGGC
TGAACGGGGGGTTCGTGCACACAGCCCAGCTTGGAGCGAACGACCTACACCGAACTGAGATACCTACAGC
GTGAGCTATGAGAAAGCGCCACGCTTCCCGAAGGGAGAAAGGCGGACAGGTATCCGGTAAGCGGCAGGGT
CGGAACAGGAGAGCGCACGAGGGAGCTTCCAGGGGGAAACGCCTGGTATCTTTATAGTCCTGTCGGGTTT
CGCCACCTCTGACTTGAGCGTCGATTTTTGTGATGCTCGTCAGGGGGGCGGAGCCTATGGAAAAACGCCA
GCAACGCGGCCTTTTTACGGTTCCTGGCCTTTTGCTGGCCTTTTGCTCACATGTTCTTTCCTGCGTTATC
CCCTGATTCTGTGGATAACCGTATTACCGCCTTTGAGTGAGCTGATACCGCTCGCCGCAGCCGAACGACC
GAGCGCAGCGAGTCAGTGAGCGAGGAAGCGGAAGAGCGCCTGATGCGGTATTTTCTCCTTACGCATCTGT
GCGGTATTTCACACCGCAATGGTGCACTCTCAGTACAATCTGCTCTGATGCCGCATAGTTAAGCCAGTAT
ACACTCCGCTATCGCTACGTGACTGGGTCATGGCTGCGCCCCGACACCCGCCAACACCCGCTGACGCGCC
CTGACGGGCTTGTCTGCTCCCGGCATCCGCTTACAGACAAGCTGTGACCGTCTCCGGGAGCTGCATGTGT
CAGAGGTTTTCACCGTCATCACCGAAACGCGCGAGGCAGCTGCGGTAAAGCTCATCAGCGTGGTCGTGAA
GCGATTCACAGATGTCTGCCTGTTCATCCGCGTCCAGCTCGTTGAGTTTCTCCAGAAGCGTTAATGTCTG
GCTTCTGATAAAGCGGGCCATGTTAAGGGCGGTTTTTTCCTGTTTGGTCACTGATGCCTCCGTGTAAGGG
GGATTTCTGTTCATGGGGGTAATGATACCGATGAAACGAGAGAGGATGCTCACGATACGGGTTACTGATG
ATGAACATGCCCGGTTACTGGAACGTTGTGAGGGTAAACAACTGGCGGTATGGATGCGGCGGGACCAGAG
AAAAATCACTCAGGGTCAATGCCAGCGCTTCGTTAATACAGATGTAGGTGTTCCACAGGGTAGCCAGCAG
CATCCTGCGATGCAGATCCGGAACATAATGGTGCAGGGCGCTGACTTCCGCGTTTCCAGACTTTACGAAA
CACGGAAACCGAAGACCATTCATGTTGTTGCTCAGGTCGCAGACGTTTTGCAGCAGCAGTCGCTTCACGT
TCGCTCGCGTATCGGTGATTCATTCTGCTAACCAGTAAGGCAACCCCGCCAGCCTAGCCGGGTCCTCAAC
GACAGGAGCACGATCATGCGCACCCGTGGGGCCGCCATGCCGGCGATAATGGCCTGCTTCTCGCCGAAAC
GTTTGGTGGCGGGACCAGTGACGAAGGCTTGAGCGAGGGCGTGCAAGATTCCGAATACCGCAAGCGACAG
GCCGATCATCGTCGCGCTCCAGCGAAAGCGGTCCTCGCCGAAAATGACCCAGAGCGCTGCCGGCACCTGT
CCTACGAGTTGCATGATAAAGAAGACAGTCATAAGTGCGGCGACGATAGTCATGCCCCGCGCCCACCGGA
AGGAGCTGACTGGGTTGAAGGCTCTCAAGGGCATCGGTCGAGATCCCGGTGCCTAATGAGTGAGCTAACT
TACATTAATTGCGTTGCGCTCACTGCCCGCTTTCCAGTCGGGAAACCTGTCGTGCCAGCTGCATTAATGA
ATCGGCCAACGCGCGGGGAGAGGCGGTTTGCGTATTGGGCGCCAGGGTGGTTTTTCTTTTCACCAGTGAG
ACGGGCAACAGCTGATTGCCCTTCACCGCCTGGCCCTGAGAGAGTTGCAGCAAGCGGTCCACGCTGGTTT
GCCCCAGCAGGCGAAAATCCTGTTTGATGGTGGTTAACGGCGGGATATAACATGAGCTGTCTTCGGTATC
GTCGTATCCCACTACCGAGATATCCGCACCAACGCGCAGCCCGGACTCGGTAATGGCGCGCATTGCGCCC
AGCGCCATCTGATCGTTGGCAACCAGCATCGCAGTGGGAACGATGCCCTCATTCAGCATTTGCATGGTTT
GTTGAAAACCGGACATGGCACTCCAGTCGCCTTCCCGTTCCGCTATCGGCTGAATTTGATTGCGAGTGAG
ATATTTATGCCAGCCAGCCAGACGCAGACGCGCCGAGACAGAACTTAATGGGCCCGCTAACAGCGCGATT
TGCTGGTGACCCAATGCGACCAGATGCTCCACGCCCAGTCGCGTACCGTCTTCATGGGAGAAAATAATAC
TGTTGATGGGTGTCTGGTCAGAGACATCAAGAAATAACGCCGGAACATTAGTGCAGGCAGCTTCCACAGC
AATGGCATCCTGGTCATCCAGCGGATAGTTAATGATCAGCCCACTGACGCGTTGCGCGAGAAGATTGTGC
ACCGCCGCTTTACAGGCTTCGACGCCGCTTCGTTCTACCATCGACACCACCACGCTGGCACCCAGTTGAT
CGGCGCGAGATTTAATCGCCGCGACAATTTGCGACGGCGCGTGCAGGGCCAGACTGGAGGTGGCAACGCC
AATCAGCAACGACTGTTTGCCCGCCAGTTGTTGTGCCACGCGGTTGGGAATGTAATTCAGCTCCGCCATC
GCCGCTTCCACTTTTTCCCGCGTTTTCGCAGAAACGTGGCTGGCCTGGTTCACCACGCGGGAAACGGTCT
GATAAGAGACACCGGCATACTCTGCGACATCGTATAACGTTACTGGTTTCACATTCACCACCCTGAATTG
ACTCTCTTCCGGGCGCTATCATGCCATACCGCGAAAGGTTTTGCGCCATTCGATGGTGTCCGGGATCTCG
ACGCTCTCCCTTATGCGACTCCTGCATTAGGAAGCAGCCCAGTAGTAGGTTGAGGCCGTTGAGCACCGCC
GCCGCAAGGAATGGTGCATGCAAGGAGATGGCGCCCAACAGTCCCCCGGCCACGGGGCCTGCCACCATAC
CCACGCCGAAACAAGCGCTCATGAGCCCGAAGTGGCGAGCCCGATCTTCCCCATCGGTGATGTCGGCGAT
ATAGGCGCCAGCAACCGCACCTGTGGCGCCGGTGATGCCGGCCACGATGCGTCCGGCGTAGAGGATCGAG
ATCTCGATCCCGCGAAATTAATACGACTCACTATAGGGGAATTGTGAGCGGATAACAATTCCCCTCTAGA
AATAATTTTGTTTAACTTTAAGAAGGAGATATACAT
Features (pLannotate 1.2.2; 20 found; start..end, strand, type, name):
     22..736     +  CDS            mCerulean (fragment): enhanced monomeric variant of CFP (Rizzo et al., 2004) mammalian codon-optimized
    655..1335    +  CDS            PARP9 (fragment) (sequence partly withheld): PARP9_HUMAN - Also known as BAL From Homo sapiens (Human).
   1410..1427    +  CDS            9xHis (fragment): 9xHis affinity tag
   1437..1486    +  CDS            SET1 (fragment): solubility-enhancement tag derived from T7 phage gene 10B
   1494..1541    +  terminator     T7 terminator: transcription terminator for bacteriophage T7 RNA polymerase
   1578..2006    +  rep_origin     f1 ori (sequence partly withheld): f1 bacteriophage origin of replication; arrow indicates direction of (+) strand synthesis
   2059..2116    +  promoter       AmpR promoter (fragment): bla
   2125..2940    -  CDS            KanR: aminoglycoside phosphotransferase; aph(3')-Ia; confers resistance to kanamycin in bacteria or G418 (Geneticin®) in eukaryotes
   3062..3650    +  rep_origin     ori: high-copy-number ColE1/pMB1/pBR322/pUC origin of replication
   3836..3975    -  misc_feature   bom: basis of mobility region from pBR322
   4077..4268    -  CDS            rop: Rop protein, which maintains plasmids at low copy number; rop
   4285..4665    +  CDS            YPB1_ECOLX: Protein predicted: Swiss-Prot protein existence level 4. From Escherichia coli.
   4737..5028    -  CDS            TcR (fragment): tetracycline efflux protein; tet; confers resistance to tetracycline
   5043..5064    -  protein_bind   CAP binding site: CAP binding activates transcription in the presence of cAMP. E. coli catabolite activator protein
   5077..6159    -  CDS            lacI: lac repressor; lacI; The lac repressor binds to the lac operator to inhibit transcription in E. coli. This inhibition can be relieved by adding lactose or isopropyl-β-D-thiogalactopyranoside (IPTG).
   6160..6237    -  promoter       lacI promoter: lacI
   6245..6524    -  CDS            TcR (fragment): tetracycline efflux protein; tet; confers resistance to tetracycline
   6546..6564    +  promoter       T7 promoter: promoter for bacteriophage T7 RNA polymerase
   6565..6589    +  protein_bind   lac operator: The lac repressor binds to the lac operator to inhibit transcription in E. coli. This inhibition can be relieved by adding lactose or isopropyl-β-D-thiogalactopyranoside (IPTG). lac repressor encoded by lacI
   6604..6626    +  RBS            RBS: efficient ribosome binding site from bacteriophage T7 gene 10 (Olins and Rangwala, 1989)
