[The description below was written by a language model from this plasmid's Addgene catalogue record and pLannotate feature annotations shown in this document.]
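Description:
PARP9-c020 is a bacterial expression plasmid built on the pNIC-CFP backbone, a pET-style T7 vector, for producing a fluorescent fusion of a human PARP9 fragment in E. coli. The insert covers residues N310 to N493 of PARP9 (also known as ARTD9 or BAL) and was introduced by ligation-independent cloning downstream of mCerulean, a monomeric cyan fluorescent protein supplied by the backbone as an N-terminal fusion partner. Transcription is driven by a T7 promoter followed by a lac operator and the phage T7 gene 10 ribosome binding site, and it ends at a T7 terminator. The plasmid also carries lacI with its own promoter, so expression is repressed until induction with IPTG in a host that supplies T7 RNA polymerase. The feature table additionally flags short fragments matching a His tag and a T7 gene 10-derived solubility tag between the insert and the terminator. The catalogue lists only mCerulean as a tag, and the record does not show whether these downstream fragments are in frame with the fusion, so they may simply be untranslated vector remnants.

The plasmid is selected with kanamycin through an aminoglycoside phosphotransferase gene and replicates from a ColE1/pBR322-type origin accompanied by the bom region and rop, consistent with the low copy number recorded. An f1 origin and nonfunctional tetracycline-resistance fragments are also present as backbone remnants. The associated publication describes a molecular toolbox for ADP-ribosyl binding proteins, so this CFP-tagged PARP9 fragment is presumably one of its fluorescent reagents, although the record does not describe the specific assay.
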