Addgene plasmid #173097: PARP9-c020
Purpose: Expression of recombinant fusion protein in E. coli
Depositing lab: Lari Lehtiö. Depositing organization: University of Oulu. Publication: A molecular toolbox for ADP-ribosyl binding proteins. Sowa ST, Galera-Prat A, Wazir S, Alanen HI, Maksimainen MM, Lehtio L. Cell Rep Methods. 2021 Dec 20;1(8):100121. doi: 10.1016/j.crmeth.2021.100121. Epub 2021 Nov 11. PubMed 34786571.
Backbone
  Vector backbone: pNIC-CFP
  Vector type: Bacterial Expression
Growth in bacteria
  Bacterial resistance: Kanamycin, 50 μg/mL
  Growth temperature: 37°C
  Growth strain: DH5alpha
  Copy number: Low Copy
Gene/Insert
  Gene/Insert name: PARP9
  Species: H. sapiens (human)
  Mutation: N310-N493
  Entrez Gene: PARP9 (a.k.a. ARTD9, BAL, BAL1, MGC:7868)
  Tag / fusion protein: mCerulean (N terminal on backbone)
  Cloning method: Ligation Independent Cloning
Terms and licenses: Academic/Nonprofit Terms; Industry Terms: Not Available to Industry
Depositor comments: Please visit https://www.biorxiv.org/content/10.1101/2021.05.31.445082v2 for bioRxiv preprint.
How to cite: PARP9-c020 was a gift from Lari Lehtiö (Addgene plasmid # 173097 ; http://n2t.net/addgene:173097 ; RRID:Addgene_173097)
